>Addgene plasmid #122574 | pGT-Ah7 | addgene full sequence | sequence record 243880 | Addgene NGS Result
TATCACGAGGCCCTTTCGTCACGCGTCCTCGGTACCTAACAGGTTGGATGATAAGTCCCCGGTCTTCGTA
TGCCGTCTTCTGCTTGGCGCGCCCTCGAGCAATTGCCGACCGAATTTTTATGTCGTAAAGAGGGGCTTTG
CAGGGGGTGGACTCAGAAAGATGAGAATAGATGACTATTGTAGTTGAAACACGCAAGTGTTCAAGAAGTT
ATTAAGTCGGGAGTGCAGTCGAAGTGGGCAAGTTGAAAAATTCACAAAAATGTGGTATAATATCTTTGTT
CATTAGAGCGATAAACTTGAATTTGAGAGGGAACTTAGATGGTATTTGAAAAAATTGATAAAAATAGTTG
GAACAGAAAAGAGTATTTTGACCACTACTTTGCAAGTGTACCTTGTACATACAGCATGACCGTTAAAGTG
GATATCACACAAATAAAGGAAAAGGGAATGAAACTATATCCTGCAATGCTTTATTATATTGCAATGATTG
TAAACCGCCATTCAGAGTTTAGGACGGCAATCAATCAAGATGGTGAATTGGGGATATATGATGAGATGAT
ACCAAGCTATACAATATTTCACAATGATACTGAAACATTTTCCAGCCTTTGGACTGAGTGTAAGTCTGAC
TTTAAATCATTTTTAGCAGATTATGAAAGTGATACGCAACGGTATGGAAACAATCATAGAATGGAAGGAA
AGCCAAATGCTCCGGAAAACATTTTTAATGTATCTATGATACCGTGGTCAACCTTCGATGGCTTTAATCT
GAATTTGCAGAAAGGATATGATTATTTGATTCCTATTTTTACTATGGGGAAATATTATAAAGAAGATAAC
AAAATTATACTTCCTTTGGCAATTCAAGTTCATCACGCAGTATGTGACGGATTTCACATTTGCCGTTTTG
TAAACGAATTGCAGGAATTGATAAATAGTTAAATTATATTTAAACTCAATTTAAAGTAGGGAGAATAGAT
GCGTAAAGGCGAAGAGCTGTTCACTGGTTTCGTCACTATTCTGGTGGAACTGGATGGTGATGTCAACGGT
CATAAGTTTTCCGTGCGTGGCGAGGGTGAAGGTGACGCAACTAATGGTAAACTGACGCTGAAGTTCATCT
GTACTACTGGTAAACTGCCGGTACCTTGGCCGACTCTGGTAACGACGCTGACTTATGGTGTTCAGTGCTT
TGCTCGTTATCCGGACCACATGAAGCAGCATGACTTCTTCAAGTCCGCCATGCCGGAAGGCTATGTGCAG
GAACGCACGATTTCCTTTAAGGATGACGGCACGTACAAAACGCGTGCGGAAGTGAAATTTGAAGGCGATA
CCCTGGTAAACCGCATTGAGCTGAAAGGCATTGACTTTAAAGAAGACGGCAATATCCTGGGCCATAAGCT
GGAATACAATTTTAACAGCCACAATGTTTACATCACCGCCGATAAACAAAAAAATGGCATTAAAGCGAAT
TTTAAAATTCGCCACAACGTGGAGGATGGCAGCGTGCAGCTGGCTGATCACTACCAGCAAAACACTCCAA
TCGGTGATGGTCCTGTTCTGCTGCCAGACAATCACTATCTGAGCACGCAAAGCGTTCTGTCTAAAGATCC
GAACGAGAAACGCGATCACATGGTTCTGCTGGAGTTCGTAACCGCAGCGGGCATCACGCATGGTATGGAT
GAACTGTACAAATAAAAACAATAGGCCACATGCAACTGTCTAGAATGCGAGAGTAGGGAACTGCCAGACA
TCAAATAAAACGAAAGGCTCAGTCGAAAGACTGGGCCTTTCGTTTTATCTGTTGTTTGTCGGTGAACGCT
CTCCTGAGTAGGACAAATCCGCCGGGAGCGGATTTGAACGTTGCGAAGCAACGGCCCGGAGGGTGGCGGG
CAGGACGCCCGCCATAAACTGCCAGGCATCAAATTAAGCAGAAGGCCATCCTGACGGATGGCCTTTTTGC
GTTTCTACCTGCAGGGCGCGCCAAGCAGAAGACGGCATACGAAGACCGGGGACTTATCATCCAACCTGTT
AGGATCCATAAGGATTCTTTAAAGAGAGATATAGTTATGTCAAAGACTGTAGAATTTTTAGTAAATCAAA
ATAAAAAAAGAGGTATTAAATAGAGTGTATTTTAAAGGAGGAGACTTCATATGGAAAAAAAGGAATTTCG
TGTTTTGATAAAATACTGTTTTCTGAAGGGAAAAAATACAGTGGAAGCAAAAACTTGGCTTGATAATGAG
TTTCCGGACTCTGCCCCAGGGAAATCAACAATAATTGATTGGTATGCAAAATTCAAGCGTGGTGAAATGA
GCACGGAGGACGGTGAACGCAGTGGACGCCCGAAAGAGGTGGTTACCGACGAAAACATCAAAAAAATCCA
CAAAATGATTTTGAATGACCGTAAAATGAAGTTGATCGAGATAGCAGAGGCCTTAAAGATATCAAAGGAA
CGTGTTGGTCATATCATTCATCAATATTTGGATATGCGGAAGCTCTGTGCGAAATGGGTGCCGCGCGAGC
TCACATTTGACCAAAAACAACGACGTGTTGATGATTCTAAGCGGTGTTTGCAGCTGTTAACTCGTAATAC
ACCCGAGTTTTTCCGTCGATATGTGACAATGGATGAAACATGGCTCCATCACTACACTCCTGAGTCCAAT
CGACAGTCGGCTGAGTGGACAGCGACCGGTGAACCGTCTCCGAAGCGTGGAAAGACTCAAAAGTCCGCTG
GCAAAGTAATGGCCTCTGTTTTTTGGGATGCGCATGGAATAATTTTTATCGATTATCTTGAGAAGGGAAA
AACCATCAACAGTGACTATTATATGGCGTTATTGGAGCGTTTGAAGGTCGAAATCGCGGCAAAACGGCCC
CACATGAAGAAGAAAAAAGTGTTGTTCCACCAAGACAACGCACCGTGCCACAAGTCATTGAGAACGATGG
CAAAAATTCATGAATTGGGCTTCGAATTGCTTCCCCACCCGCCGTATTCTCCAGATCTGGCCCCCAGCGA
CTTTTTCTTGTTCTCAGACCTCAAAAGGATGCTCGCAGGGAAAAAATTTGGCTGCAATGAAGAGGTGATC
GCCGAAACTGAGGCCTATTTTGAGGCAAAACCGAAGGAGTACTACCAAAATGGTATCAAAAAATTGGAAG
GTCGTTATAATCGTTGTATCGCTCTTGAAGGGAACTATGTTGAATAAGCGGCCGCCACCGCGGTTGAGGG
GAATTAACAACTTATATCGTATGGGGCTGACTTCAGGTGCTACATTTGAAGAGATAAATTGCACTGAAAT
CTAGAAATATTTTATCTGATTAATAAGATGATCTTCTTGAGATCGTTTTGGTCTGCGCGTAATCTCTTGC
TCTGAAAACGAAAAAACCGCCTTGCAGGGCGGTTTTTCGAAGGTTCTCTGAGCTACCAACTCTTTGAACC
GAGGTAACTGGCTTGGAGGAGCGCAGTCACCAAAACTTGTCCTTTCAGTTTAGCCTTAACCGGCGCATGA
CTTCAAGACTAACTCCTCTAAATCAATTACCAGTGGCTGCTGCCAGTGGTGCTTTTGCATGTCTTTCCGG
GTTGGACTCAAGACGATAGTTACCGGATAAGGCGCAGCGGTCGGACTGAACGGGGGGTTCGTGCATACAG
TCCAGCTTGGAGCGAACTGCCTACCCGGAACTGAGTGTCAGGCGTGGAATGAGACAAACGCGGCCATAAC
AGCGGAATGACACCGGTAAACCGAAAGGCAGGAACAGGAGAGCGCACGAGGGAGCCGCCAGGGGGAAACG
CCTGGTATCTTTATAGTCCTGTCGGGTTTCGCCACCACTGATTTGAGCGTCAGATTTCGTGATGCTTGTC
AGGGGGGCGGAGCCTATGGAAAAACGGCTTTGCCGCGGCCCTCTCACTTCCCTGTTAAGTATCTTCCTGG
CATCTTCCAGGAAATCTCCGCCCCGTTCGTAAGCCATTTCCGCTCGCCGCAGTCGAACGACCGAGCGTAG
CGAGTCAGTGAGCGAGGAAGCGGAATATATCCAGATCCTCTACGCCGGACGCATCGTGGCCGGATCAATT
CCGTGATAGGTGGGCTGCCCTTCCTGGTTGGCTTGGTTTCATCAGCCATCCGCTTGCCCTCATCTGTTAC
GCCGGCGGTAGCCGGCCAGCCTCGCAGAGCAGGATTCCCGTTGAGCACCGCCAGGTGCGAATAAGGGACA
GTGAAGAAGGAACACCCGCTCGCGGGTGGGCCTACTTCACCTATCCTGCCCGGCTGACGCCGTTGGATAC
ACCAAGGAAAGTCTACACGAACCCTTTGGCAAAATCCTGTATATCGTGCGAAAAAGGATGGATATACCGA
AAAAATCGCTATAATGACCCCGAAGCAGGGTTATGCAGCGGAAAACGGAATTGATCCCCCTCGAATTGAC
GCGTATCCAGCAATAGACATAAGCGGCTATTTAACGACCCTGCCCTGAACCGACGACCGGGTCGAATTTG
CTTTCGAATTTCTGCCATTCATCCGCTTATTATCACTTATTCAGGCGTAGCAACCAGGCGTTTAAGGGCA
CCAATAACTGCCTTAAAAAAATTAGAAAAACTCATCGAGCATCAAATGAAACTGCAATTTATTCATATCA
GGATTATCAATACCATATTTTTGAAAAAGCCGTTTCTGTAATGAAGGAGAAAACTCACCGAGGCAGTTCC
ATAGGATGGCAAGATCCTGGTATCGGTCTGCGATTCCGACTCGTCCAACATCAATACAACCTATTAATTT
CCCCTCGTCAAAAATAAGGTTATCAAGTGAGAAATCACCATGAGTGACGACTGAATCCGGTGAGAATGGC
AAAAGTTTATGCATTTCTTTCCAGACTTGTTCAACAGGCCAGCCATTACGCTCGTCATCAAAATCACTCG
CATCAACCAAACCGTTATTCATTCGTGATTGCGCCTGAGCGAGACGAAATACGCGATCGCTGTTAAAAGG
ACAATTACAAACAGGAATCGAATGCAACCGGCGCAGGAACACTGCCAGCGCATCAACAATATTTTCACCT
GAATCAGGATATTCTTCTAATACCTGGAATGCTGTTTTTCCGGGGATCGCAGTGGTGAGTAACCATGCAT
CATCAGGAGTACGGATAAAATGCTTGATGGTCGGAAGAGGCATAAATTCCGTCAGCCAGTTTAGTCTGAC
CATCTCATCTGTAACATCATTGGCAACGCTACCTTTGCCATGTTTCAGAAACAACTCTGGCGCATCGGGC
TTCCCATACAAGCGATAGATTGTCGCACCTGATTGCCCGACATTATCGCGAGCCCATTTATACCCATATA
AATCAGCATCCATGTTGGAATTTAATCGCGGCCTCGACGTTTCCCGTTGAATATGGCTCATACTCTTCCT
TTTTCAATATTATTGAAGCATTTATCAGGGTTATTGTCTCATGAGCGGATACATATTTGAATGTATTTAG
AAAAATAAACAAATAGGGGTTCCGCGCACATTTCCCCGAAAAGTGCCACCTGACGTCTAAGAAACCATTA
TTATCATGACATTAACCTATAAAAATAGGCG
Features (pLannotate 1.2.2; 11 found; start..end, strand, type, name):
    319..939     +  CDS            catP: CAT2_CLOPF - Protein inferred from homology: Swiss-Prot protein existence level 3. This enzyme is an effector of chloramphenicol resistance in bacteria. From Clostridium perfringens.
    979..1692    +  CDS            superfolder GFP: GFP variant that folds robustly even when fused to poorly folded proteins (Pédelacq et al., 2006)
   1752..1838    +  terminator     rrnB T1 terminator: Escherichia coli rrnB; transcription terminator T1 from the E. coli rrnB gene
   1930..1957    +  terminator     rrnB T2 terminator: transcription terminator T2 from the E. coli rrnB gene
   3197..3214    -  misc_feature   MCS (fragment): pBluescript multiple cloning site
   3327..3872    +  rep_origin     p15A ori: Plasmids containing the medium-copy-number p15A origin of replication can be propagated in E. coli cells that contain a second plasmid with the ColE1 origin.
   3960..4015    +  rep_origin     RSF ori (fragment): Plasmids containing the RSF 1030 origin of replication can be propagated in E. coli cells that contain additional plasmids with compatible origins.
   4064..4109    -  CDS            traJ (fragment): oriT-recognizing protein; traJ
   4142..4251    -  oriT           oriT: incP origin of transfer
   4572..5381    -  CDS            KanR: aminoglycoside phosphotransferase; aph(3')-Ia; confers resistance to kanamycin in bacteria or G418 (Geneticin®) in eukaryotes
   5382..5486    -  promoter       AmpR promoter: bla
