[The description below was written by a language model from this plasmid's Addgene catalogue record and pLannotate feature annotations shown in this document.]
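Description:
pGT-Ah7 is a 5,561 bp bacterial donor plasmid from the MAGIC system for in situ metagenomic engineering of the mammalian gut microbiome. It is described as carrying a Himar (mariner-family) transposon with a catP/sfGFP payload. The plasmid replicates from a p15A origin, listed in the catalogue as low copy, and a short fragment resembling the RSF1030 origin is also annotated. Selection uses chloramphenicol and kanamycin. Kanamycin resistance comes from an aph(3')-Ia gene driven by the AmpR (bla) promoter on the backbone. An incP-type origin of transfer with an adjacent traJ fragment makes the plasmid mobilisable, so it can be passed by conjugation from a donor strain that supplies the transfer machinery in trans into recipient bacteria.

The roughly 1.4 kb synthetic insert, assembled by Gibson cloning, places the Clostridium perfringens chloramphenicol acetyltransferase gene catP directly upstream of superfolder GFP, in the same orientation. The rrnB T1 and T2 transcription terminators follow. This arrangement suggests a selectable marker and fluorescent reporter expressed together, so that recipients that acquire the cargo can be both selected and visualised.

The feature table does not annotate the promoter driving this cassette, the Himar transposase gene or the transposon inverted repeats. A stretch of more than 1 kb between the terminators and the p15A origin carries only a small MCS fragment annotation. The positions of the transposition components therefore cannot be stated from the record, and the depositor points to the supplementary tables of the associated paper for plasmid-specific details. The intended use is conjugative delivery followed by transposon integration of the payload into recipient genomes in complex microbial communities.
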