Addgene plasmid #122574: pGT-Ah7
Purpose: MAGIC donor plasmid (Himar transposon with catP/sfGFP payload)
Depositing lab: Harris Wang. Depositing organization: Columbia University. Publication: Metagenomic engineering of the mammalian gut microbiome in situ. Ronda C, Chen SP, Cabral V, Yaung SJ, Wang HH. Nat Methods. 2019 Feb;16(2):167-170. doi: 10.1038/s41592-018-0301-y. Epub 2019 Jan 14. PubMed 30643213.
Backbone
  Vector backbone: pGT-Ah7
  Backbone size w/o insert (bp): 4200
  Total vector size (bp): 5561
  Vector type: Bacterial Expression, Synthetic Biology
Growth in bacteria
  Bacterial resistance: Chloramphenicol and Kanamycin, 25 & 50 μg/mL
  Growth temperature: 37°C
  Growth strain: DH5alpha
  Copy number: Low Copy
Gene/Insert
  Gene/Insert name: catP/sfGFP
  Species: Synthetic
  Insert size (bp): 1377
  Cloning method: Gibson Cloning
  Sequencing primers: 5′ GGGTGGACTCAGAAAGATGAGA; 3′ GGCCGTTGCTTCGCAACGTT
Terms and licenses: Academic/Nonprofit Terms; Industry Terms: Not Available to Industry
Depositor comments: See supplemental tables of the referenced paper for more information on each plasmid.
How to cite: pGT-Ah7 was a gift from Harris Wang (Addgene plasmid # 122574 ; http://n2t.net/addgene:122574 ; RRID:Addgene_122574)
